Addgene plasmid #206153: pBI-BFP-NL1
Purpose: pBI-BFP-NL1
Depositing lab: Erika Holzbaur. Depositing organization: University of Pennsylvania. Publication: RAB3 phosphorylation by pathogenic LRRK2 impairs trafficking of synaptic vesicle precursors. Dou D, Aiken J, Holzbaur ELF. J Cell Biol. 2024 Jun 3;223(6):e202307092. doi: 10.1083/jcb.202307092. Epub 2024 Mar 21. PubMed 38512027.
Backbone
  Vector backbone: pBI-CMV2
  Backbone manufacturer: Clontech
  Backbone size w/o insert (bp): 3800
  Total vector size (bp): 6400
  Modifications to backbone: replacing AcGFP1 with BFP from pTagBFP-N Vector (Evrogen) at EcoRI / XbaI, then removing the piece of MCS carried over with BFP by cutting with AgeI and EcoRI followed by filling in and ligating.
  Vector type: Mammalian Expression
Growth in bacteria
  Bacterial resistance: Ampicillin, 100 μg/mL
  Growth temperature: 37°C
  Growth strain: DH5alpha
  Copy number: High Copy
Gene/Insert
  Gene/Insert name: Neuroligin-1
  Species: M. musculus (mouse)
  Insert size (bp): 2471
  Entrez Gene: Nlgn1 (a.k.a. 6330415N05Rik, NL1, Nlg1, mKIAA1070)
  Promoter: CMV
  Tag / fusion protein: Bicistronic BFP (N terminal on backbone)
  Cloning method: Restriction Enzyme; 5′ cloning site NheI/NheI (unknown if destroyed); 3′ cloning site EcoRV/SmaI (unknown if destroyed)
  Sequencing primers: 5′ 5’-CATCAATGGGCGTGGATAGC
Resource information
  A portion of this plasmid was derived from a plasmid made by: pCAG-NL1(-) : Addgene 15260
Terms and licenses: Academic/Nonprofit Terms; Industry Terms: Not Available to Industry
How to cite: pBI-BFP-NL1 was a gift from Erika Holzbaur (Addgene plasmid # 206153 ; http://n2t.net/addgene:206153 ; RRID:Addgene_206153)
