[The description below was written by a language model from this plasmid's Addgene catalogue record and pLannotate feature annotations shown in this document.]
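Description:
pBI-BFP-NL1 is a mammalian expression plasmid of about 6.3–6.4 kb built on the Clontech pBI-CMV2 bidirectional backbone. It is designed to express mouse Neuroligin-1 (Nlgn1) and a blue fluorescent marker as two separate proteins from one vector. It is propagated in E. coli as a high-copy plasmid through a ColE1/pUC-type origin and selected with ampicillin via the bla (AmpR) gene. The record lists no mammalian selection marker, which fits transient transfection use.

The expression region is organised around a central CMV enhancer that drives transcription in opposite directions. On one side, the CMV enhancer and immediate-early promoter direct the roughly 2.5 kb Nlgn1 coding sequence, which was inserted into the multiple cloning site and derived from an earlier pCAG-based neuroligin-1 plasmid. On the other side, a minimal CMV promoter drives TagBFP, which replaced the backbone's original AcGFP1; a stretch of polylinker carried over with the BFP fragment was subsequently removed. Each transcription unit ends in its own SV40 polyadenylation signal, and the short "large T antigen" annotations next to these signals are simply part of the SV40-derived terminator fragments. The catalogue calls BFP a "bicistronic" tag, but the feature table shows two divergent cassettes rather than a fusion or an IRES arrangement, so Neuroligin-1 is untagged and BFP marks the transfected cells.

The purpose field gives no specific use. Neuroligin-1 is a postsynaptic adhesion protein that binds neurexins and can induce presynaptic structures in vitro. The associated publication concerns trafficking of synaptic vesicle precursors, which suggests the plasmid serves to identify Neuroligin-1-expressing cells in synapse-formation assays.
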