Features (pLannotate 1.2.2; 14 found; start..end, strand, type, name):
      1..35      -  enhancer       CMV enhancer (fragment): human cytomegalovirus immediate early enhancer
     53..87      +  promoter       minimal CMV promoter (fragment): human cytomegalovirus (CMV) immediate early promoter
    133..834     +  CDS            TagBFP: monomeric blue fluorescent protein mammalian codon-optimized
    854..937     +  CDS            large T antigen (fragment): large T antigen from SV40 (simian virus 40)
    960..1041    +  polyA_signal   SV40 poly(A) signal: SV40 polyadenylation signal
   1074..1178    +  promoter       AmpR promoter: bla
   1179..2039    +  CDS            AmpR: β-lactamase; bla; confers resistance to ampicillin, carbenicillin, and related antibiotics
   2210..2798    +  rep_origin     ori: high-copy-number ColE1/pMB1/pBR322/pUC origin of replication
   2980..3061    -  polyA_signal   SV40 poly(A) signal: SV40 polyadenylation signal
   3084..3167    -  CDS            large T antigen (fragment): large T antigen from SV40 (simian virus 40)
   3248..5716    -  CDS            Nlgn1: NLGN1_MOUSE - Also known as Kiaa1070. Experimental evidence at protein level: Swiss-Prot protein existence level 1. Cell surface protein involved in cell-cell-interactions via its interactions with neurexin family members. Plays a role in synapse function and synaptic signal transmission, and probably mediates its effects by recruiting and clustering other synaptic proteins. May promote the initial formation of synapses, but is not essential for this. In vitro, triggers the de novo formation of presynaptic structures. May be involved in specification of excitatory synapses. Required to maintai
   5723..5759    -  misc_feature   MCS (fragment): multiple cloning site
   5811..6014    -  promoter       CMV promoter: human cytomegalovirus (CMV) immediate early promoter
   6015..6318    -  enhancer       CMV enhancer: human cytomegalovirus immediate early enhancer
>Addgene plasmid #206153 | pBI-BFP-NL1 | addgene full sequence | sequence record 441071 | Addgene NGS Result
CTAATGACCCCGTAATTGATTACTATTAATAACTACTCGAGTATGTCGAGGTGGCGTGTACGGTGGGAGG
CCTATATAAGCAGAGCTCGTTTAGTGAACCGTCAGATCGCCTGGAGAATTCCGGTCGCCACCATGAGCGA
GCTGATTAAGGAGAACATGCACATGAAGCTGTACATGGAGGGCACCGTGGACAACCATCACTTCAAGTGC
ACATCCGAGGGCGAAGGCAAGCCCTACGAGGGCACCCAGACCATGAGAATCAAGGTGGTCGAGGGCGGCC
CTCTCCCCTTCGCCTTCGACATCCTGGCTACTAGCTTCCTCTACGGCAGCAAGACCTTCATCAACCACAC
CCAGGGCATCCCCGACTTCTTCAAGCAGTCCTTCCCTGAGGGCTTCACATGGGAGAGAGTCACCACATAC
GAAGACGGGGGCGTGCTGACCGCTACCCAGGACACCAGCCTCCAGGACGGCTGCCTCATCTACAACGTCA
AGATCAGAGGGGTGAACTTCACATCCAACGGCCCTGTGATGCAGAAGAAAACACTCGGCTGGGAGGCCTT
CACCGAGACGCTGTACCCCGCTGACGGCGGCCTGGAAGGCAGAAACGACATGGCCCTGAAGCTCGTGGGC
GGGAGCCATCTGATCGCAAACATCAAGACCACATATAGATCCAAGAAACCCGCTAAGAACCTCAAGATGC
CTGGCGTCTACTATGTGGACTACAGACTGGAAAGAATCAAGGAGGCCAACAACGAGACCTACGTCGAGCA
GCACGAGGTGGCAGTGGCCAGATACTGCGACCTCCCTAGCAAACTGGGGCACAAGCTTAATTAAAGCGGC
CGCGACTCTAGAGGATCATAATCAGCCATACCACATTTGTAGAGGTTTTACTTGCTTTAAAAAACCTCCC
ACACCTCCCCCTGAACCTGAAACATAAAATGAATGCAATTGTTGTTGTTAACTTGTTTATTGCAGCTTAT
AATGGTTACAAATAAAGCAATAGCATCACAAATTTCACAAATAAAGCATTTTTTTCACTGCCGACGTCAG
GTGGCACTTTTCGGGGAAATGTGCGCGGAACCCCTATTTGTTTATTTTTCTAAATACATTCAAATATGTA
TCCGCTCATGAGACAATAACCCTGATAAATGCTTCAATAATATTGAAAAAGGAAGAGTATGAGTATTCAA
CATTTCCGTGTCGCCCTTATTCCCTTTTTTGCGGCATTTTGCCTTCCTGTTTTTGCTCACCCAGAAACGC
TGGTGAAAGTAAAAGATGCTGAAGATCAGTTGGGTGCACGAGTGGGTTACATCGAACTGGATCTCAACAG
CGGTAAGATCCTTGAGAGTTTTCGCCCCGAAGAACGTTTTCCAATGATGAGCACTTTTAAAGTTCTGCTA
TGTGGCGCGGTATTATCCCGTGTTGACGCCGGGCAAGAGCAACTCGGTCGCCGCATACACTATTCTCAGA
ATGACTTGGTTGAGTACTCACCAGTCACAGAAAAGCATCTTACGGATGGCATGACAGTAAGAGAATTATG
CAGTGCTGCCATAACCATGAGTGATAACACTGCGGCCAACTTACTTCTGACAACGATCGGAGGACCGAAG
GAGCTAACCGCTTTTTTGCACAACATGGGGGATCATGTAACTCGCCTTGATCGTTGGGAACCGGAGCTGA
ATGAAGCCATACCAAACGACGAGCGTGACACCACGATGCCTGTAGCAATGGCAACAACGTTGCGCAAACT
ATTAACTGGCGAACTACTTACTCTAGCTTCCCGGCAACAATTAATAGACTGGATGGAGGCGGATAAAGTT
GCAGGACCACTTCTGCGCTCGGCCCTTCCGGCTGGCTGGTTTATTGCTGATAAATCTGGAGCCGGTGAGC
GTGGGTCTCGCGGTATCATTGCAGCACTGGGGCCAGATGGTAAGCCCTCCCGTATCGTAGTTATCTACAC
GACGGGGAGTCAGGCAACTATGGATGAACGAAATAGACAGATCGCTGAGATAGGTGCCTCACTGATTAAG
CATTGGTAACTGTCAGACCAAGTTTACTCATATATACTTTAGATTGATTTAAAACTTCATTTTTAATTTA
AAAGGATCTAGGTGAAGATCCTTTTTGATAATCTCATGACCAAAATCCCTTAACGTGAGTTTTCGTTCCA
CTGAGCGTCAGACCCCGTAGAAAAGATCAAAGGATCTTCTTGAGATCCTTTTTTTCTGCGCGTAATCTGC
TGCTTGCAAACAAAAAAACCACCGCTACCAGCGGTGGTTTGTTTGCCGGATCAAGAGCTACCAACTCTTT
TTCCGAAGGTAACTGGCTTCAGCAGAGCGCAGATACCAAATACTGTTCTTCTAGTGTAGCCGTAGTTAGG
CCACCACTTCAAGAACTCTGTAGCACCGCCTACATACCTCGCTCTGCTAATCCTGTTACCAGTGGCTGCT
GCCAGTGGCGATAAGTCGTGTCTTACCGGGTTGGACTCAAGACGATAGTTACCGGATAAGGCGCAGCGGT
CGGGCTGAACGGGGGGTTCGTGCACACAGCCCAGCTTGGAGCGAACGACCTACACCGAACTGAGATACCT
ACAGCGTGAGCTATGAGAAAGCGCCACGCTTCCCGAAGGGAGAAAGGCGGACAGGTATCCGGTAAGCGGC
AGGGTCGGAACAGGAGAGCGCACGAGGGAGCTTCCAGGGGGAAACGCCTGGTATCTTTATAGTCCTGTCG
GGTTTCGCCACCTCTGACTTGAGCGTCGATTTTTGTGATGCTCGTCAGGGGGGCGGAGCCTATGGAAAAA
CGCCAGCAACGCGGCCTTTTTACGGTTCCTGGCCTTTTGCTGGCCTTTTGCTCACATGTTCTTTCCTGCG
TTATCCCCTGATTCTGTGGATAACCGTATTACCGCCTTTGAGTGAGCTGATACCGCTCGCCGCAGCCGAA
CGACCGAGCGCAGCGAGTCAGTGAGCGAGGAAGCTCGGGGCAGTGAAAAAAATGCTTTATTTGTGAAATT
TGTGATGCTATTGCTTTATTTGTAACCATTATAAGCTGCAATAAACAAGTTAACAACAACAATTGCATTC
ATTTTATGTTTCAGGTTCAGGGGGAGGTGTGGGAGGTTTTTTAAAGCAAGTAAAACCTCTACAAATGTGG
TATGGCTGATTATGATCCTCTGGAGATGGGCCCGACGTCGCATGCTCCCGGCCGCCATGGCCGCGGGATT
AATCAGTTTGTCTCTCTCATCTGGCTATACCCTGGTTGTTGAATGTGAATGGGGGTGTGGGTGGGGATGG
GGCAGTGTATTATTCTGTCCTCCAGTAAATGTGTTGAATGTATGTAAGGGCTGAATCCCTGGTATAGTGT
TGGGAATCATTGTGATGGTGTTAGGTGTCATTAGTGGAATATCATCAGGTGACCTCCTCATAGCTAGAGT
ATAATCTGGGGGACAGGCGGTCCGAAGAACCACCTCATGTGGATGGATGGACTCACACTCGTGATCCAAG
TCAGTGTGCTTCATTTGGAGAGACATAATTTCCTCTTCTGGAGCATGGGTTAGGTCGTTGGTGGTCGTGC
GCTGAGGGCTGCACCTCCGGTGGACATCATGTCTCCTCTTATCCTTCTTGTAGTACAGGGCTGCAAAAGC
CAAGATGTTGAGAAACAGCAGAGAGGCCCCCACTGCGATAGTGACACTTAGCTCTGTGGAGTAGTCCCTC
TGATCCACCGAGAAGGGGCTTGGTTGTTGCTTGGGATCATCCTGTTTGGCAGTGGGAAAGGCTGATGTGA
CTGGTGTGGAATTCTTCCTTGTAGGTCTGAGAGTGATGTCCGTGGATGGCACTTTAGTTGTTGTCGAGGT
ATACTGAGAAATGTCATTGAGATTATGCAGATGAGGTACCAGCTCCAGCCAGAGATTTACCTTATTGGCT
CTGTAATGCTCTTTAACTCTCGGTTTTAATCCAATATGGAGATAAAGCTGGTCTTTCTGGGAATATCTGG
TCCATGCTACTTCTTCAAAGCGGTTGGGTTTGGTATGGATGAATTTTGTGTCTTGAGGAACTGGTTGATT
TGGGTCACCAGTTTTAGCAAAATTCGTCCAGTATGTCATTACTACTGCACTCAACATCACATCATTCTTG
GAGAAATTGCAAGGAAATAACTCTGTAGGGCCAATCATGGGGATTCCCAACACATAGGGAACCTCATCCC
CATGAGCTGCATCAGCCCAAGCTGGAACTTGATCTGTTTGGCAATGATGATAAAAGGCATAGAAGTATGT
AGGTGAGCCAAAGTTCGAGTGAAGGTCTGCTGTGGCCACAGCAGGTGCTACCCATTGATGGTCCGTAAAC
AAAGCCAACAATGTCTTCCTTCTAGTTTCAGGATTATGGCGATCAGCCCAGTCAGTATACATGAATTTAA
TGGTTTCTCTCAAAACATCTTTGCCTTCAGGATATCCATATAAATTATCAACAAAATTAGAAACAGCAAA
GTCGAAATCACTGGCTGATACACCATCATCACTATCTACTATATTTTCGACAAACTTCAACCCTTCCCCT
TGGTTAACTCCCAACATTATATCATAGTTGAGGAACTCTCCTTGTTCCATCAGTATCTGAGGGTCATCTG
GTATTACATCACCATCGATCACAGGTCCAAAGGCTATGTGGTATCGGGCTGGTTGAACATCTTGATCAAC
AAGTTCTTTGTAAGGCTTCTTCTGCAGGCATTCTACTAACTCTACTGTATCTGAAACATTGCAGCCAACT
TTTGTGGCCAGAATTCTAGCGTATTTTGCAGGCTGGAAACTAACAGCCCAGCTGGAAAGGGCTGTTCCAC
TCTGAGCTATTGCTCGTTGAAAAAGTCCTTCAGAATAATGGGATAAAGTCAGCAGGTTGACACATGAACC
CCCAGCGCCTGATCCAAACACAGTGATTCGCAAGGGGTCACCACCAAAGAACCCAATGTTCTCGCTGGTC
CATCTTAGGGCCTGGATGAGGTCAAGGAGCCCGTAGTTTCCTTTGGCAGCCTGATCCCCTGTGCTCAAGA
AGCCAAGTACCCCAAGCCGATAGTTGACTGTGATGACGATCACATTGCCATAGCTTGCCAAGACACTCCC
ATCATACAGATTTCCAGTACCTTCCATGTAAGAGCCGCCATGGATGTACACCATCACTGGTTTGGGACCC
CCACTGTCCCGAATATCATCTTCAGTTGGGACATAGATGTTTAAGTATAGACAGTCTTCACTCTGGTCTT
GGACGTATGATGAAACCACATCCAAGTTATTAGTGAACCACACAGGAAGCATAACTTCAGGCAATCTGCC
ATCAATGATATTCTGGGGACATACAGGAGCAAACTGAGTGGCGTTCCGGATGTCAGACCAGGGAGATGGT
GGTTCTGGAGGCTGGAAACGATGTTCTCCTGTTGGTGGAGCGGCATATGGAACCCCAAGAAACTGAATGA
CAGGACCCAAAATTTCATTATTGAGTTCTTTCTTAATTCCCCTAATCTTGCCAAAGTTAGTAGTAACCAA
TGGGTCTACATCATCCAATGCGTAGTCCGGAACGTCGTATGGATACTTTTGAGAGAGTACGTGAAAAGTC
TGTAGCAAACATCCCAACAAGCAGAGAGTCAATGGGGCACCGGATCCCCTGTGGACCACACATGCCATCA
TAGCTCTCCAAACATAATTTGGCCACATGCATCTGGGAAGTGCCATGGTCCCAAGCTTGAGCTCGAGATC
TGAGTCCGGTAGCGCTAGCACGCGTCAGCTGACTAGAGGATCCCTAGCGGATCTGACGGTTCACTAAACC
AGCTCTGCTTATATAGACCTCCCACCGTACACGCCTACCGCCCATTTGCGTCAATGGGGCGGAGTTGTTA
CGACATTTTGGAAAGTCCCGTTGATTTTGGTGCCAAAACAAACTCCCATTGACGTCAATGGGGTGGAGAC
TTGGAAATCCCCGTGAGTCAAACCGCTATCCACGCCCATTGATGTACTGCCAAAACCGCATCACCATGGT
AATAGCGATGACTAATACGTAGATGTACTGCCAAGTAGGAAAGTCCCATAAGGTCATGTACTGGGCATAA
TGCCAGGCGGGCCATTTACCGTCATTGACGTCAATAGGGGGCGTACTTGGCATATGATACACTTGATGTA
CTGCCAAGTGGGCAGTTTACCGTAAATACTCCACCCATTGACGTCAATGGAAAGTCCCTATTGGCGTTAC
TATGGGAACATACGTCATTATTGACGTCAATGGGCGGGGGTCGTTGGGCGGTCAGCCAGGCGGGCCATTT
ACCGTAAGTTATGTAACGCGGAACTCCATATATGGGCTATGAA
